>Addgene plasmid #16549 | pGST-PPARgamma | addgene full sequence | sequence record 415027 | Addgene NGS Result
AATGTTTTTTGCGCCGACATCATAACGGTTCTGGCAAATATTCTGAAATGAGCTGTTGACAATTAATCAT
CGGCTCGTATAATGTGTGGAATTGTGAGCGGATAACAATTTCACACAGGAAACAGTATTCATGTCCCCTA
TACTAGGTTATTGGAAAATTAAGGGCCTTGTGCAACCCACTCGACTTCTTTTGGAATATCTTGAAGAAAA
ATATGAAGAGCATTTGTATGAGCGCGATGAAGGTGATAAATGGCGAAACAAAAAGTTTGAATTGGGTTTG
GAGTTTCCCAATCTTCCTTATTATATTGATGGTGATGTTAAATTAACACAGTCTATGGCCATCATACGTT
ATATAGCTGACAAGCACAACATGTTGGGTGGTTGTCCAAAAGAGCGTGCAGAGATTTCAATGCTTGAAGG
AGCGGTTTTGGATATTAGATACGGTGTTTCGAGAATTGCATATAGTAAAGACTTTGAAACTCTCAAAGTT
GATTTTCTTAGCAAGCTACCTGAAATGCTGAAAATGTTCGAAGATCGTTTATGTCATAAAACATATTTAA
ATGGTGATCATGTAACCCATCCTGACTTCATGTTGTATGACGCTCTTGATGTTGTTTTATACATGGACCC
AATGTGCCTGGATGCGTTCCCAAAATTAGTTTGTTTTAAAAAACGTATTGAAGCTATCCCACAAATTGAT
AAGTACTTGAAATCCAGCAAGTATATAGCATGGCCTTTGCAGGGCTGGCAAGCCACGTTTGGTGGTGGCG
ACCATCCTCCAAAATCGGATCTGGTTCCGCGTGGATCTCGTCGTGCATCTGTTGGATCCCCGGGAATTCC
GATGACCATGGTTGACACAGTGATTCCATTCTGGCCCACCAACTTTGGGATCAGCTCCGTGGATCTCTCC
GTAATGGAAGACCACTCCCACTCCTTTGATATCAAGCCCTTCACTACTGTTGACTTCTCCAGCATTTCTA
CTCCACATTACGAAGACATTCCATACACAAGAACAGATCCAGTGGTTGCAGATTACAAGTATGACCTGAA
ACTTCAAGAGTACCAAAGTGCAATCAAAGTGGAGCCTGCATCTCCACCTTATTATTCTGAGAAGACTCAG
CTCTACAATAAGCCTCATGAAGAGCCTTCCAACTCCCTCATGGCAATTGAATGTCGTGTCTGTGGAGATA
GAGCTTCTGGATTTCACTATGGAGTTCATGCTTGTGAAGGATGCAAGGGTTTCTTCCGGAGAACAATCAG
ATTGAAGCTTATCTATGACAGATGTGATCTTAACTGTCGGATCCACAAAAAAAGTAGAAATAAATGTCAG
TACTGTCGGTTTCAGAAATGCCTTGCAGTGGGGATGTCTCATAATGCCATCAGGTTTGGGCGGATGCCAC
AGGCCGAGAAGGAGAAGCTGTTGGCGGAGATCTCCAGTGATATCGACCAGCTGAATCCAGAGTCCGCTGA
CCTCCAGGCCCTGGCAAAACATTTGTATGACTCGTACATAAAGTCCTTCCCGCTGACCAAAGCAAAGGCG
AGGGCGATCTTGACAGGAAAGACAACAGACAAATCACCATTCGTTATCTAAGAATTCATCGTGACTGACT
GACGATCTGCCTCGCGCGTTTCGGTGATGACGGTGAAAACCTCTGACACATGCAGCTCCCGGAGACGGTC
ACAGCTTGTCTGTAAGCGGATGCCGGGAGCAGACAAGCCCGTCAGGGCGCGTCAGCGGGTGTTGGCGGGT
GTCGGGGCGCAGCCATGACCCAGTCACGTAGCGATAGCGGAGTGTATAATTCTTGAAGACGAAAGGGCCT
CGTGATACGCCTATTTTTATAGGTTAATGTCATGATAATAATGGTTTCTTAGACGTCAGGTGGCACTTTT
CGGGGAAATGTGCGCGGAACCCCTATTTGTTTATTTTTCTAAATACATTCAAATATGTATCCGCTCATGA
GACAATAACCCTGATAAATGCTTCAATAATATTGAAAAAGGAAGAGTATGAGTATTCAACATTTCCGTGT
CGCCCTTATTCCCTTTTTTGCGGCATTTTGCCTTCCTGTTTTTGCTCACCCAGAAACGCTGGTGAAAGTA
AAAGATGCTGAAGATCAGTTGGGTGCACGAGTGGGTTACATCGAACTGGATCTCAACAGCGGTAAGATCC
TTGAGAGTTTTCGCCCCGAAGAACGTTTTCCAATGATGAGCACTTTTAAAGTTCTGCTATGTGGCGCGGT
ATTATCCCGTGTTGACGCCGGGCAAGAGCAACTCGGTCGCCGCATACACTATTCTCAGAATGACTTGGTT
GAGTACTCACCAGTCACAGAAAAGCATCTTACGGATGGCATGACAGTAAGAGAATTATGCAGTGCTGCCA
TAACCATGAGTGATAACACTGCGGCCAACTTACTTCTGACAACGATCGGAGGACCGAAGGAGCTAACCGC
TTTTTTGCACAACATGGGGGATCATGTAACTCGCCTTGATCGTTGGGAACCGGAGCTGAATGAAGCCATA
CCAAACGACGAGCGTGACACCACGATGCCTGCAGCAATGGCAACAACGTTGCGCAAACTATTAACTGGCG
AACTACTTACTCTAGCTTCCCGGCAACAATTAATAGACTGGATGGAGGCGGATAAAGTTGCAGGACCACT
TCTGCGCTCGGCCCTTCCGGCTGGCTGGTTTATTGCTGATAAATCTGGAGCCGGTGAGCGTGGGTCTCGC
GGTATCATTGCAGCACTGGGGCCAGATGGTAAGCCCTCCCGTATCGTAGTTATCTACACGACGGGGAGTC
AGGCAACTATGGATGAACGAAATAGACAGATCGCTGAGATAGGTGCCTCACTGATTAAGCATTGGTAACT
GTCAGACCAAGTTTACTCATATATACTTTAGATTGATTTAAAACTTCATTTTTAATTTAAAAGGATCTAG
GTGAAGATCCTTTTTGATAATCTCATGACCAAAATCCCTTAACGTGAGTTTTCGTTCCACTGAGCGTCAG
ACCCCGTAGAAAAGATCAAAGGATCTTCTTGAGATCCTTTTTTTCTGCGCGTAATCTGCTGCTTGCAAAC
AAAAAAACCACCGCTACCAGCGGTGGTTTGTTTGCCGGATCAAGAGCTACCAACTCTTTTTCCGAAGGTA
ACTGGCTTCAGCAGAGCGCAGATACCAAATACTGTCCTTCTAGTGTAGCCGTAGTTAGGCCACCACTTCA
AGAACTCTGTAGCACCGCCTACATACCTCGCTCTGCTAATCCTGTTACCAGTGGCTGCTGCCAGTGGCGA
TAAGTCGTGTCTTACCGGGTTGGACTCAAGACGATAGTTACCGGATAAGGCGCAGCGGTCGGGCTGAACG
GGGGGTTCGTGCACACAGCCCAGCTTGGAGCGAACGACCTACACCGAACTGAGATACCTACAGCGTGAGC
TATGAGAAAGCGCCACGCTTCCCGAAGGGAGAAAGGCGGACAGGTATCCGGTAAGCGGCAGGGTCGGAAC
AGGAGAGCGCACGAGGGAGCTTCCAGGGGGAAACGCCTGGTATCTTTATAGTCCTGTCGGGTTTCGCCAC
CTCTGACTTGAGCGTCGATTTTTGTGATGCTCGTCAGGGGGGCGGAGCCTATGGAAAAACGCCAGCAACG
CGGCCTTTTTACGGTTCCTGGCCTTTTGCTGGCCTTTTGCTCACATGTTCTTTCCTGCGTTATCCCCTGA
TTCTGTGGATAACCGTATTACCGCCTTTGAGTGAGCTGATACCGCTCGCCGCAGCCGAACGACCGAGCGC
AGCGAGTCAGTGAGCGAGGAAGCGGAAGAGCGCCTGATGCGGTATTTTCTCCTTACGCATCTGTGCGGTA
TTTCACACCGCATAAATTCCGACACCATCGAATGGCGCAAAACCTTTCGCGGTATGGCATGATAGCGCCC
GGAAGAGAGTCAATTCAGGGTGGTGAATGTGAAACCAGTAACGTTATACGATGTCGCAGAGTATGCCGGT
GTCTCTTATCAGACCGTTTCCCGCGTGGTGAACCAGGCCAGCCACGTTTCTGCGAAAACGCGGGAAAAAG
TGGAAGCGGCGATGGCGGAGCTGAATTACATTCCCAACCGCGTGGCACAACAACTGGCGGGCAAACAGTC
GTTGCTGATTGGCGTTGCCACCTCCAGTCTGGCCCTGCACGCGCCGTCGCAAATTGTCGCGGCGATTAAA
TCTCGCGCCGATCAACTGGGTGCCAGCGTGGTGGTGTCGATGGTAGAACGAAGCGGCGTCGAAGCCTGTA
AAGCGGCGGTGCACAATCTTCTCGCGCAACGCGTCAGTGGGCTGATCATTAACTATCCGCTGGATGACCA
GGATGCCATTGCTGTGGAAGCTGCCTGCACTAATGTTCCGGCGTTATTTCTTGATGTCTCTGACCAGACA
CCCATCAACAGTATTATTTTCTCCCATGAAGACGGTACGCGACTGGGCGTGGAGCATCTGGTCGCATTGG
GTCACCAGCAAATCGCGCTGTTAGCGGGCCCATTAAGTTCTGTCTCGGCGCGTCTGCGTCTGGCTGGCTG
GCATAAATATCTCACTCGCAATCAAATTCAGCCGATAGCGGAACGGGAAGGCGACTGGAGTGCCATGTCC
GGTTTTCAACAAACCATGCAAATGCTGAATGAGGGCATCGTTCCCACTGCGATGCTGGTTGCCAACGATC
AGATGGCGCTGGGCGCAATGCGCGCCATTACCGAGTCCGGGCTGCGCGTTGGTGCGGATATCTCGGTAGT
GGGATACGACGATACCGAAGACAGCTCATGTTATATCCCGCCGTTAACCACCATCAAACAGGATTTTCGC
CTGCTGGGGCAAACCAGCGTGGACCGCTTGCTGCAACTCTCTCAGGGCCAGGCGGTGAAGGGCAATCAGC
TGTTGCCCGTCTCACTGGTGAAAAGAAAAACCACCCTGGCGCCCAATACGCAAACCGCCTCTCCCCGCGC
GTTGGCCGATTCATTAATGCAGCTGGCACGACAGGTTTCCCGACTGGAAAGCGGGCAGTGAGCGCAACGC
AATTAATGTAAGTTAGCTCACTCATTAGGCACCCCAGGCTTTACACTTTATGCTTCCGGCTCGTATGTTG
TGTGGAATTGTGAGCGGATAACAATTTCACACAGGAAACAGCTATGACCATGATTACGGATTCACTGGCC
GTCGTTTTACAACGTCGTGACTGGGAAAACCCTGGCGTTACCCAACTTAATCGCCTTGCAGCACATCCCC
CTTTCGCCAGCTGGCGTAATAGCGAAGAGGCCCGCACCGATCGCCCTTCCCAACAGTTGCGCAGCCTGAA
TGGCGAATGGCGCTTTGCCTGGTTTCCGGCACCAGAAGCGGTGCCGGAAAGCTGGCTGGAGTGCGATCTT
CCTGAGGCCGATACTGTCGTCGTCCCCTCAAACTGGCAGATGCACGGTTACGATGCGCCCATCTACACCA
ACGTGACCTATCCCATTACGGTCAATCCGCCGTTTGTTCCCACGGAGAATCCGACGGGTTGTTACTCGCT
CACATTTAATGTTGATGAAAGCTGGCTACAGGAAGGCCAGACGCGAATTATTTTTGATGGCGTTGGAATT
AGCTTATCGACTGCACGGTGCACCAATGCTTCTGGCGTCAGGCAGCCATCGGAAGCTGTGGTATGGCTGT
GCAGGTCGTAAATCACTGCATAATTCGTGTCGCTCAAGGCGCACTCCCGTTCTGGAT
Features (pLannotate 1.2.2; 17 found; start..end, strand, type, name):
     56..84      +  promoter       tac promoter: strong E. coli promoter; hybrid between the trp and lac UV5 promoters
     92..108     +  protein_bind   lac operator: The lac repressor binds to the lac operator to inhibit transcription in E. coli. This inhibition can be relieved by adding lactose or isopropyl-β-D-thiogalactopyranoside (IPTG). lac repressor encoded by lacI
    131..784     +  CDS            GST26_SCHJA: Experimental evidence at protein level: Swiss-Prot protein existence level 1. GST isoenzymes appear to play a central role in the parasite detoxification system. Other functions are also suspected including a role in increasing the solubility of haematin in the parasite gut. From Schistosoma japonicum (Blood fluke).
    842..1588    +  CDS            PPARG (fragment): PPARG_HUMAN - Also known as NR1C3. Experimental evidence at protein level: Swiss-Prot protein existence level 1. (Microbial infection) Upon treatment with M.tuberculosis or its lipoprotein LpqH, phosphorylation of MAPK p38 and IL-6 production are modulated, probably via this protein. From Homo sapiens (Human).
   1617..1656    +  CDS            rop (fragment): Rop protein, which maintains plasmids at low copy number; rop
   1758..1798    +  misc_feature   bom (fragment): basis of mobility region from pBR322
   1903..2007    +  promoter       AmpR promoter: bla
   2008..2868    +  CDS            AmpR: β-lactamase; bla; confers resistance to ampicillin, carbenicillin, and related antibiotics
   3039..3627    +  rep_origin     ori: high-copy-number ColE1/pMB1/pBR322/pUC origin of replication
   3813..3864    -  misc_feature   bom (fragment): basis of mobility region from pBR322
   3871..3948    +  promoter       lacI promoter: lacI
   3949..5031    +  CDS            lacI: lac repressor; lacI; The lac repressor binds to the lac operator to inhibit transcription in E. coli. This inhibition can be relieved by adding lactose or isopropyl-β-D-thiogalactopyranoside (IPTG).
   5044..5065    +  protein_bind   CAP binding site: CAP binding activates transcription in the presence of cAMP. E. coli catabolite activator protein
   5080..5110    +  promoter       lac promoter: promoter for the E. coli lac operon
   5118..5134    +  protein_bind   lac operator: The lac repressor binds to the lac operator to inhibit transcription in E. coli. This inhibition can be relieved by adding lactose or isopropyl-β-D-thiogalactopyranoside (IPTG). lac repressor encoded by lacI
   5154..5327    +  CDS            lacZα: LacZα fragment of β-galactosidase; lacZ fragment
   5591..5707    -  CDS            yciV (fragment): RNAAM_ECOLI - Also known as trpH From Escherichia coli (strain K12).
