[The description below was written by a language model from this plasmid's Addgene catalogue record and pLannotate feature annotations shown in this document.]
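Description:
pGST-PPARgamma is a bacterial expression plasmid built on the pGEX-2TK backbone for producing a glutathione S-transferase fusion to the N-terminal portion of human PPAR gamma (PPARG, NR1C3) in E. coli. The insert, about 744 bp and cloned into the EcoRI site (retained at both ends), encodes amino acids 1-248, described in the record as the N-terminal DNA-binding domain region. It therefore lacks the C-terminal remainder of the receptor. The plasmid replicates from a high-copy ColE1/pMB1-type origin and is selected with ampicillin through the bla gene. The sequenced record is 5,727 nt, consistent with a roughly 5 kb backbone plus insert.

Expression is driven by the tac promoter, a strong trp/lac hybrid, with a downstream lac operator. The plasmid also carries lacI under its own promoter, so transcription is repressed until induced with IPTG regardless of host strain. The Schistosoma japonicum GST coding sequence sits immediately downstream of the promoter, followed in the same orientation by the PPARG fragment, giving an N-terminally GST-tagged protein that can be captured on glutathione resin. The remaining annotations (lac promoter and lacZα segment, bom and rop fragments, a short yciV fragment) are backbone remnants with no role in the payload.

Such a fusion is typically used to obtain purified recombinant protein for in vitro work such as DNA-binding assays. The associated study concerned PPAR delta as an APC-regulated target of nonsteroidal anti-inflammatory drugs, though the record does not specify the exact use. The depositor notes some discrepancies between this insert and the canonical GenBank PPAR gamma sequence, while stating that the plasmid performed as intended.
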