Addgene plasmid #16549: pGST-PPARgamma
Depositing lab: Bert Vogelstein. Depositing organization: Johns Hopkins University and School of Medicine. Publication: PPARdelta is an APC-regulated target of nonsteroidal anti-inflammatory drugs. He TC, Chan TA, Vogelstein B, Kinzler KW. Cell. 1999 Oct 29. 99(3):335-45. 10.1016/S0092-8674(00)81664-5 PubMed 10555149.
Backbone
  Vector backbone: pGEX-2TK
  Backbone manufacturer: Amersham
  Backbone size w/o insert (bp): 5000
  Vector type: Bacterial Expression
Growth in bacteria
  Bacterial resistance: Ampicillin, 100 μg/mL
  Growth temperature: 37°C
  Growth strain: DH5alpha
  Copy number: High Copy
Gene/Insert
  Gene/Insert name: PPAR gamma
  Species: H. sapiens (human)
  Insert size (bp): 744
  Mutation: N-terminal DNA-binding domain: aa 1-248
  Entrez Gene: PPARG (a.k.a. CIMT1, GLM1, NR1C3, PPARG1, PPARG2, PPARG5, PPARgamma)
  Tag / fusion protein: GST (N terminal on backbone)
  Cloning method: Restriction Enzyme; 5′ cloning site EcoRI (not destroyed); 3′ cloning site EcoRI (not destroyed)
  Sequencing primers: 5′ pGEX5'; 3′ pGEX3'
Terms and licenses: Academic/Nonprofit Terms; Industry Terms: Not Available to Industry
Depositor comments: Note that there are some discrepancies between the insert in this plasmid and the canonical GenBank PPARgamma. The Vogelstein lab maintains that this plasmid worked as specified when they made and used it.
How to cite: pGST-PPARgamma was a gift from Bert Vogelstein (Addgene plasmid # 16549 ; http://n2t.net/addgene:16549 ; RRID:Addgene_16549)
