>Addgene plasmid #16549 | pGST-PPARgamma | addgene partial sequence | sequence record 98747 | pGEX5 5'-GGGCTGGCAAGCCACGTTTGGTG-3'
CATCCTCCAAAATCGGATCTGGTTCCGCGTGGATCTCGTCGTGCATCTGTTGGATCCCCGGGAATTCCGA
TGACCATGGTTGACACAGTGATTCCATTCTGGCCCACCAACTTTGGGATCAGCTCCGTGGATCTCTCCGT
AATGGAAGACCACTCCCACTCCTTTGATATCAAGCCCTTCACTACTGTTGACTTCTCCAGCATTTCTACT
CCACATTACGAAGACATTCCATACACAAGAACAGATCCAGTGGTTGCAGATTACAAGTATGACCTGAAAC
TTCAAGAGTACCAAAGTGCAATCAAAGTGGAGCCTGCATCTCCACCTTATTATTCTGAGAAGACTCAGCT
CTACAATAAGCCTCATGAAGAGCCTTCCAACTCCCTCATGGCAATTGAATGTCGTGTCTGTGGAGATAGA
GCTTCTGGATTTCACTATGGAGTTCATGCTTGTGAAGGATGCAAGGGTTTCTTCCGGAGAACAATCAGAT
TGAAGCTTATCTATGACAGATGTGATCTTAACTGTCGGATCCACAAAAAAAGTAGAAATAAATGTCAGTA
CTGTCGGTTTCAGAAATGCCTTGCAGTGGGGATGTCTCATAATGCCATCAGGTTTGGGCGGATGCCACAG
GCCGAGAAGGAGAAGCTGTTGGCGGAGATCTCCAGTGATATCGACCAGCTGAATCCAGAGTCCGCTGACC
TCCAGGCCCTGGCAAAACATTTGTATGACTCGTACATAAAGTCCTTCCCGC
