>Addgene plasmid #16549 | pGST-PPARgamma | addgene partial sequence | sequence record 98748 | pGEX3 5'-CCGGGAGCTGCATGTGTCAGAGG-3'
CGAAACGCGCGAGGCAGATCGTCAGTCAGTCACGATGAATTCTTAGATAACGAATGGTGATTTGTCTGTT
GTCTTTCCTGTCAAGATCGCCCTCGCCTTTGCTTTGGTCAGCGGGAAGGACTTTATGTACGAGTCATACA
AATGTTTTGCCAGGGCCTGGAGGTCAGCGGACTCTGGATTCAGCTGGTCGATATCACTGGAGATCTCCGC
CAACAGCTTCTCCTTCTCGGCCTGTGGCATCCGCCCAAACCTGATGGCATTATGAGACATCCCCACTGCA
AGGCATTTCTGAAACCGACAGTACTGACATTTATTTCTACTTTTTTTGTGGATCCGACAGTTAAGATCAC
ATCTGTCATAGATAAGCTTCAATCTGATTGTTCTCCGGAAGAAACCCTTGCATCCTTCACAAGCATGAAC
TCCATAGTGAAATCCAGAAGCTCTATCTCCACAGACACGACATTCAATTGCCATGAGGGAGTTGGAAGGC
TCTTCATGAGGCTTATTGTAGAGCTGAGTCTTCTCAGAATAATAAGGTGGAGATGCAGGCTCCACTTTGA
TTGCACTTTGGTACTCTTGAAGTTTCAGGTCATACTTGTAATCTGCAACCACTGGATCTGTTCTTGTGTA
TGGAATGTCTTCGTAATGTGGAGTAGAAATGCTGGAGAAGTCAACAGTAGTGAAGGGCTTGATATCAAAG
GAGTGGGAGTGGTCTTCCATTACGGAGAGATCCACGGAGCTGATCCCAAAGTTGGTGGGCCAGAATGGAA
TCACTGTGTCAACCATGGTCATCGGAATTCCCGGGGATCCAACAGATGCACGACGAGATCCACGCGGAAC
CAGATCCGATTTTGGAGGATGGTCGCCACCACCAAACGTGGCTTGCCAGCCCTGCAAAGGCCATGCTATA
TACTTGCTGGATTTCAAGTACTTATCAA
